Addgene plasmid #202608: pAAV-EF1a-DIO-JEDI-1P-Kv-WPRE
Purpose: Double floxed soma and AIS-localized genetically encoded voltage indicator (GEVI) JEDI-1P in AAV production vector expressed under the mammalian promoter (EF1a)
Depositing lab: Francois St-Pierre. Publication: Widefield imaging of rapid pan-cortical voltage dynamics with an indicator evolved for one-photon microscopy. Lu X, Wang Y, Liu Z, Gou Y, Jaeger D, St-Pierre F. Nat Commun. 2023 Oct 12;14(1):6423. doi: 10.1038/s41467-023-41975-3. PubMed 37828037.
Backbone
  Vector backbone: pAAV-EF1a-DIO
  Backbone size w/o insert (bp): 5611
  Total vector size (bp): 7132
  Vector type: Mammalian Expression, AAV, Cre/Lox
Growth in bacteria
  Bacterial resistance: Ampicillin, 100 μg/mL
  Growth temperature: 37°C
  Growth strain: NEB Stable
  Copy number: High Copy
Gene/Insert
  Gene/Insert name: JEDI-1P-Kv
  Species: Synthetic
  Insert size (bp): 1521
  Promoter: EF1a
  Cloning method: Restriction Enzyme; 5′ cloning site Bsp1407I (not destroyed); 3′ cloning site NheI (not destroyed)
  Sequencing primers: 5′ TCAAGCCTCAGACAGTGGTTC; 3′ GGTTGATTATCGATAAGCTTGATATCG
Terms and licenses: Academic/Nonprofit Terms; Industry Terms: Not Available to Industry
Depositor comments: Please visit https://doi.org/10.1101/2022.08.29.505018 for bioRxiv preprint.
How to cite: pAAV-EF1a-DIO-JEDI-1P-Kv-WPRE was a gift from Francois St-Pierre (Addgene plasmid # 202608 ; http://n2t.net/addgene:202608 ; RRID:Addgene_202608)
