[The description below was written by a language model from this plasmid's Addgene catalogue record and pLannotate feature annotations shown in this document.]
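Description:
pAAV-EF1a-DIO-JEDI-1P-Kv-WPRE is a 7,132 bp AAV transfer plasmid for Cre-dependent expression of the genetically encoded voltage indicator JEDI-1P in mammalian cells. It is built on the pAAV-EF1a-DIO backbone and is propagated in bacteria as a high-copy plasmid through a ColE1/pUC-type origin, with ampicillin selection from the bla gene; an f1 phage origin is also present. The expression cassette sits between AAV2 inverted terminal repeats, which allow it to be packaged into recombinant AAV particles. The annotation detects the downstream ITR in full but only short fragments of the upstream one, which may reflect the difficulty of sequencing and annotating these repeats. Other small fragment hits in the table (SV40 small t antigen, β-globin intron, rop, bom) look like short similarity matches rather than functional parts.

The payload is a 1,521 bp synthetic insert, JEDI-1P-Kv, placed in reverse orientation relative to the human EF-1α promoter and flanked by pairs of lox2272 and loxP sites in opposing orientation (the DIO or "double floxed" arrangement). Without Cre the coding sequence is antisense and not expressed. Cre recombination between the incompatible lox pairs flips the cassette and locks it in the sense orientation, restricting expression to Cre-positive cells. The annotated GFP-derived segment corresponds to the fluorescent reporter portion of the indicator. The fragment of rat Kcnb1 (Kv2.1) is the "Kv" tag, which according to the record localizes the sensor to the soma and axon initial segment. A WPRE enhances transcript expression, and the human growth hormone polyadenylation signal terminates the message. The associated work used this indicator for one-photon widefield imaging of cortical voltage dynamics.
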