Features (pLannotate 1.2.2; 24 found; start..end, strand, type, name):
     13..40      +  repeat_region  AAV2 ITR (fragment): inverted terminal repeat of adeno-associated virus serotype 2 inverted
     69..96      +  repeat_region  AAV2 ITR (fragment): inverted terminal repeat of adeno-associated virus serotype 2 inverted
    159..225     +  CDS            small t antigen (fragment): SV40 (simian virus 40) small t antigen
    232..1410    +  promoter       EF-1α promoter: strong constitutive promoter for human elongation factor EF-1α
   1417..1434    +  misc_feature   MCS (fragment): pUC18/19 multiple cloning site
   1441..1474    +  protein_bind   lox2272: Cre-mediated recombination occurs in the 8-bp core sequence (GGATACTT). lox2272 sites are compatible with each other, but incompatible with loxP or loxN sites (Lee and Saito, 1988). Cre recombinase
   1475..1524    -  intron         β-globin intron (fragment): internally truncated intron from human β-globin
   1525..1558    +  protein_bind   loxP: Cre-mediated recombination occurs in the 8-bp core sequence (GCATACAT). Cre recombinase
   1587..1781    -  CDS            Kcnb1 (fragment): KCNB1_RAT - Experimental evidence at protein level: Swiss-Prot protein existence level 1. Voltage-gated potassium channel that mediates transmembrane potassium transport in excitable membranes, primarily in the brain, but also in the pancreas and cardiovascular system. Contributes to the regulation of the action potential (AP) repolarization, duration and frequency of repetitive AP firing in neurons, muscle cells and endocrine cells and plays a role in homeostatic attenuation of electrical excitability throughout the brain (PubMed:10024359, PubMed:10618149, PubMed:12451110, PubMed:17379638, Pu
   1929..2648    -  CDS            cEGFP: cEGFP is a basic (constitutively fluorescent) green fluorescent protein published in 2008, derived from Aequorea victoria.
   3118..3151    -  protein_bind   lox2272: Cre-mediated recombination occurs in the 8-bp core sequence (GGATACTT). lox2272 sites are compatible with each other, but incompatible with loxP or loxN sites (Lee and Saito, 1988). Cre recombinase
   3152..3201    -  intron         β-globin intron (fragment): internally truncated intron from human β-globin
   3202..3235    -  protein_bind   loxP: Cre-mediated recombination occurs in the 8-bp core sequence (GCATACAT). Cre recombinase
   3236..3260    +  misc_feature   MCS (fragment): pBluescript multiple cloning site
   3260..3848    +  misc_feature   WPRE: woodchuck hepatitis virus posttranscriptional regulatory element
   3880..4356    +  polyA_signal   hGH poly(A) signal: human growth hormone polyadenylation signal
   4396..4536    +  repeat_region  AAV2 ITR: inverted terminal repeat of adeno-associated virus serotype 2 inverted
   4541..4592    -  misc_feature   bom (fragment): basis of mobility region from pBR322
   4611..5066    +  rep_origin     f1 ori (sequence partly withheld): f1 bacteriophage origin of replication; arrow indicates direction of (+) strand synthesis
   5067..5116    -  misc_feature   bom (fragment): basis of mobility region from pBR322
   5218..5253    -  CDS            rop (fragment): Rop protein, which maintains plasmids at low copy number; rop
   5348..5452    +  promoter       AmpR promoter: bla
   5453..6313    +  CDS            AmpR: β-lactamase; bla; confers resistance to ampicillin, carbenicillin, and related antibiotics
   6484..7072    +  rep_origin     ori: high-copy-number ColE1/pMB1/pBR322/pUC origin of replication
>Addgene plasmid #202608 | pAAV-EF1a-DIO-JEDI-1P-Kv-WPRE | addgene full sequence | sequence record 397134 | Addgene NGS Result
TCCTGCAGGCAGCTGCGCGCTCGCTCGCTCACTGAGGCCGCCCGGGCGTCGGGCGACCTTTGGTCGCCCG
GCCTCAGTGAGCGAGCGAGCGCGCAGAGAGGGAGTGGCCAACTCCATCACTAGGGGTTCCTGCGGCCGCA
CGCGTAAGCTTTGCAAAGATGGATAAAGTTTTAAACAGAGAGGAATCTTTGCAGCTAATGGACCTTCTAG
GTCTTGAAAGGAGTGGGAATTGGCTCCGGTGCCCGTCAGTGGGCAGAGCGCACATCGCCCACAGTCCCCG
AGAAGTTGGGGGGAGGGGTCGGCAATTGAACCGGTGCCTAGAGAAGGTGGCGCGGGGTAAACTGGGAAAG
TGATGTCGTGTACTGGCTCCGCCTTTTTCCCGAGGGTGGGGGAGAACCGTATATAAGTGCAGTAGTCGCC
GTGAACGTTCTTTTTCGCAACGGGTTTGCCGCCAGAACACAGGTAAGTGCCGTGTGTGGTTCCCGCGGGC
CTGGCCTCTTTACGGGTTATGGCCCTTGCGTGCCTTGAATTACTTCCACCTGGCTGCAGTACGTGATTCT
TGATCCCGAGCTTCGGGTTGGAAGTGGGTGGGAGAGTTCGAGGCCTTGCGCTTAAGGAGCCCCTTCGCCT
CGTGCTTGAGTTGAGGCCTGGCCTGGGCGCTGGGGCCGCCGCGTGCGAATCTGGTGGCACCTTCGCGCCT
GTCTCGCTGCTTTCGATAAGTCTCTAGCCATTTAAAATTTTTGATGACCTGCTGCGACGCTTTTTTTCTG
GCAAGATAGTCTTGTAAATGCGGGCCAAGATCTGCACACTGGTATTTCGGTTTTTGGGGCCGCGGGCGGC
GACGGGGCCCGTGCGTCCCAGCGCACATGTTCGGCGAGGCGGGGCCTGCGAGCGCGGCCACCGAGAATCG
GACGGGGGTAGTCTCAAGCTGGCCGGCCTGCTCTGGTGCCTGGCCTCGCGCCGCCGTGTATCGCCCCGCC
CTGGGCGGCAAGGCTGGCCCGGTCGGCACCAGTTGCGTGAGCGGAAAGATGGCCGCTTCCCGGCCCTGCT
GCAGGGAGCTCAAAATGGAGGACGCGGCGCTCGGGAGAGCGGGCGGGTGAGTCACCCACACAAAGGAAAA
GGGCCTTTCCGTCCTCAGCCGTCGCTTCATGTGACTCCACGGAGTACCGGGCGCCGTCCAGGCACCTCGA
TTAGTTCTCGAGCTTTTGGAGTACGTCGTCTTTAGGTTGGGGGGAGGGGTTTTATGCGATGGAGTTTCCC
CACACTGAGTGGGTGGAGACTGAAGTTAGGCCAGCTTGGCACTTGATGTAATTCTCCTTGGAATTTGCCC
TTTTTGAGTTTGGATCTTGGTTCATTCTCAAGCCTCAGACAGTGGTTCAAAGTTTTTTTCTTCCATTTCA
GGTGTCGTGAGGTACCGGATCCTCTAGAGTCGACTCCGGAATAACTTCGTATAGGATACTTTATACGAAG
TTATGCAGAATGGTAGCTGGATTGTAGCTGCTATTAGCAATATGAAACCTCTTAATAACTTCGTATAGCA
TACATTATACGAAGTTATGGCGCGCCCTATTACTTGTACATTATCAAAAGCGGGTCGCTTCCGGAAAATC
GGTCGCGCAGCTAATAAAGCTATCAATGCTGCTCATGCTGCGCATATCAATCACGCCTTCGGTGCGCGCC
GGCAGCGGCGCCACCGGGCTCGGCATGCTGCTCATTTCCAGTTCTTCCGGCGGTTTGCTCTGCGGCGCCA
TTTCTTTGGTGTTCAGAATCGGCTGGCTCTGACGCGTGGAAGATCCAGATGAACCTGAAGAACCCTTAAG
GGTTACCACTTCAAGTTGTTTCTTCTGTGAAGCCAGGCGAAATATTCTTATTAAGATAACAATTTTCAGA
ACTCGAAGAAGAGTAACCATGTGCGGCATCTGATCTGTGTTATATTCCAGTTTATGCCCCAGAATGTTGC
CATCTTCTTTAAAATCGGTGCCTTTCAGTTCAATGCGGTTCACCAGGGTATCGCCTTCAAATTTCACCAC
CGCGCGGGTTTTATATTTGCCATCATCTTTAAAGCTAATGGTGCGTTCCTGCACATAGCCTTCCGGCATC
GCGCTTTTAAAAAAATCATGGCGTTTCATATGATCCGGATAGCGGCTAAAGCACTGCACGCCATAGGTTA
AGGTGGTCACCAGGGTCGGCCACGGCACCGGTAGTTTGCCGGTGGTGCAAATAAATTTCAGGGTCAGTTT
GCCAATGGTCGCATCGCCTTCGCCTTCGCCGCGCACGCTAAATTTATGGCCGTTCACATCGCCATCCAGT
TCCACCAGAATCGGCACCACGCCGGTAAACAGTTCTTCGCCCTGGCTCGCGCTGCCGCCGGTGCCGCCAT
ACAGTTCATCCATGCCGTGTGTAATGCCCGCTGCGGTCACAAATTCCAGCAGCACCATGTGATCGCGTTT
TTCGTTCGGATCTTTGCTCAGCACGGTCTGGGTGCTCAGATAATGGTTATCCGGCAGCAGCACCGGGCCA
TCGCCAATCGGGGTGTTCTGCTGATAATGATCCGCCAGCTGCACGCTGCCATCTTCCACGTTATGGCGCA
CGGTAAAGTTCGCTTTAATGCCGTTTTTCTGTTTATCCGCGGTAATATACACGTTCTCGCTGTTAAAGGC
AGCAAGGTCAGAGAAGGAGTAGGTCATATTAATTAGCAGAGTGCCCACTACTATGACTGCATCCAAAGTA
ACCAGTTTGGACCGGAAATAGTTCTTGAAGCCTTCAACAAACACTCTCATGAGAACATCAACAAGGAAGA
AGAGTGCTATAGCCAGGGAAACACCTTCAAGAATCTCTCTAATGCCTCTTTTCTTCTCACTGATGGCCAG
ATCCACAATCACCACTATGATGTCTACAATGATAAGCACAACTCCAAATACTCTGAATCCAAATGACATC
ACAAACGGGGAAATTTTTCTCCTAATGGTATTGGAACAGCTGTCTTGTTCATTACCCTCATCACGACCAT
CATCAATCTTTATCGTGGGCTCATCTGCTGTTGGAGAGCTCGAAGTTTTAGTGAGCTCTGACCCCTGTTC
ATACCTCACAGTCGTCTCCATGGTGGCGGTAGCTAGCATAACTTCGTATAAAGTATCCTATACGAAGTTA
TTTGCCTTAACCCAGAAATTATCACTGTTATTCTTTAGAATGGTGCAAAGAATAACTTCGTATAATGTAT
GCTATACGAAGTTATGAATTCGATATCAAGCTTATCGATAATCAACCTCTGGATTACAAAATTTGTGAAA
GATTGACTGGTATTCTTAACTATGTTGCTCCTTTTACGCTATGTGGATACGCTGCTTTAATGCCTTTGTA
TCATGCTATTGCTTCCCGTATGGCTTTCATTTTCTCCTCCTTGTATAAATCCTGGTTGCTGTCTCTTTAT
GAGGAGTTGTGGCCCGTTGTCAGGCAACGTGGCGTGGTGTGCACTGTGTTTGCTGACGCAACCCCCACTG
GTTGGGGCATTGCCACCACCTGTCAGCTCCTTTCCGGGACTTTCGCTTTCCCCCTCCCTATTGCCACGGC
GGAACTCATCGCCGCCTGCCTTGCCCGCTGCTGGACAGGGGCTCGGCTGTTGGGCACTGACAATTCCGTG
GTGTTGTCGGGGAAATCATCGTCCTTTCCTTGGCTGCTCGCCTATGTTGCCACCTGGATTCTGCGCGGGA
CGTCCTTCTGCTACGTCCCTTCGGCCCTCAATCCAGCGGACCTTCCTTCCCGCGGCCTGCTGCCGGCTCT
GCGGCCTCTTCCGCGTCTTCGCCTTCGCCCTCAGACGAGTCGGATCTCCCTTTGGGCCGCCTCCCCGCAT
CGATACCGAGCGCTGCTCGAGAGATCTACGGGTGGCATCCCTGTGACCCCTCCCCAGTGCCTCTCCTGGC
CCTGGAAGTTGCCACTCCAGTGCCCACCAGCCTTGTCCTAATAAAATTAAGTTGCATCATTTTGTCTGAC
TAGGTGTCCTTCTATAATATTATGGGGTGGAGGGGGGTGGTATGGAGCAAGGGGCAAGTTGGGAAGACAA
CCTGTAGGGCCTGCGGGGTCTATTGGGAACCAAGCTGGAGTGCAGTGGCACAATCTTGGCTCACTGCAAT
CTCCGCCTCCTGGGTTCAAGCGATTCTCCTGCCTCAGCCTCCCGAGTTGTTGGGATTCCAGGCATGCATG
ACCAGGCTCAGCTAATTTTTGTTTTTTTGGTAGAGACGGGGTTTCACCATATTGGCCAGGCTGGTCTCCA
ACTCCTAATCTCAGGTGATCTACCCACCTTGGCCTCCCAAATTGCTGGGATTACAGGCGTGAACCACTGC
TCCCTTCCCTGTCCTTCTGATTTTGTAGGTAACCACGTGCGGACCGAGCGGCCGCAGGAACCCCTAGTGA
TGGAGTTGGCCACTCCCTCTCTGCGCGCTCGCTCGCTCACTGAGGCCGGGCGACCAAAGGTCGCCCGACG
CCCGGGCTTTGCCCGGGCGGCCTCAGTGAGCGAGCGAGCGCGCAGCTGCCTGCAGGGGCGCCTGATGCGG
TATTTTCTCCTTACGCATCTGTGCGGTATTTCACACCGCATA
[95 nt withheld, positions 4593-4687]
T
[46 nt withheld, positions 4689-4734]
C
[141 nt withheld, positions 4736-4876]
CCTTTGACGTTGGAGTCCACGTTCTTT
[37 nt withheld, positions 4904-4940]
ACTCTATCTCGGGCTATTCTTTTGATTTATAAGGGATTTTGCCGATTTCGGTCTATTGGTTAAAAAATGA
GCTGATTTAACAAAAATTTAACGCGAATTTTAACAAAATATTAACGTTTACAATTTTATGGTGCACTCTC
AGTACAATCTGCTCTGATGCCGCATAGTTAAGCCAGCCCCGACACCCGCCAACACCCGCTGACGCGCCCT
GACGGGCTTGTCTGCTCCCGGCATCCGCTTACAGACAAGCTGTGACCGTCTCCGGGAGCTGCATGTGTCA
GAGGTTTTCACCGTCATCACCGAAACGCGCGAGACGAAAGGGCCTCGTGATACGCCTATTTTTATAGGTT
AATGTCATGATAATAATGGTTTCTTAGACGTCAGGTGGCACTTTTCGGGGAAATGTGCGCGGAACCCCTA
TTTGTTTATTTTTCTAAATACATTCAAATATGTATCCGCTCATGAGACAATAACCCTGATAAATGCTTCA
ATAATATTGAAAAAGGAAGAGTATGAGTATTCAACATTTCCGTGTCGCCCTTATTCCCTTTTTTGCGGCA
TTTTGCCTTCCTGTTTTTGCTCACCCAGAAACGCTGGTGAAAGTAAAAGATGCTGAAGATCAGTTGGGTG
CACGAGTGGGTTACATCGAACTGGATCTCAACAGCGGTAAGATCCTTGAGAGTTTTCGCCCCGAAGAACG
TTTTCCAATGATGAGCACTTTTAAAGTTCTGCTATGTGGCGCGGTATTATCCCGTATTGACGCCGGGCAA
GAGCAACTCGGTCGCCGCATACACTATTCTCAGAATGACTTGGTTGAGTACTCACCAGTCACAGAAAAGC
ATCTTACGGATGGCATGACAGTAAGAGAATTATGCAGTGCTGCCATAACCATGAGTGATAACACTGCGGC
CAACTTACTTCTGACAACGATCGGAGGACCGAAGGAGCTAACCGCTTTTTTGCACAACATGGGGGATCAT
GTAACTCGCCTTGATCGTTGGGAACCGGAGCTGAATGAAGCCATACCAAACGACGAGCGTGACACCACGA
TGCCTGTAGCAATGGCAACAACGTTGCGCAAACTATTAACTGGCGAACTACTTACTCTAGCTTCCCGGCA
ACAATTAATAGACTGGATGGAGGCGGATAAAGTTGCAGGACCACTTCTGCGCTCGGCCCTTCCGGCTGGC
TGGTTTATTGCTGATAAATCTGGAGCCGGTGAGCGTGGGTCTCGCGGTATCATTGCAGCACTGGGGCCAG
ATGGTAAGCCCTCCCGTATCGTAGTTATCTACACGACGGGGAGTCAGGCAACTATGGATGAACGAAATAG
ACAGATCGCTGAGATAGGTGCCTCACTGATTAAGCATTGGTAACTGTCAGACCAAGTTTACTCATATATA
CTTTAGATTGATTTAAAACTTCATTTTTAATTTAAAAGGATCTAGGTGAAGATCCTTTTTGATAATCTCA
TGACCAAAATCCCTTAACGTGAGTTTTCGTTCCACTGAGCGTCAGACCCCGTAGAAAAGATCAAAGGATC
TTCTTGAGATCCTTTTTTTCTGCGCGTAATCTGCTGCTTGCAAACAAAAAAACCACCGCTACCAGCGGTG
GTTTGTTTGCCGGATCAAGAGCTACCAACTCTTTTTCCGAAGGTAACTGGCTTCAGCAGAGCGCAGATAC
CAAATACTGTTCTTCTAGTGTAGCCGTAGTTAGGCCACCACTTCAAGAACTCTGTAGCACCGCCTACATA
CCTCGCTCTGCTAATCCTGTTACCAGTGGCTGCTGCCAGTGGCGATAAGTCGTGTCTTACCGGGTTGGAC
TCAAGACGATAGTTACCGGATAAGGCGCAGCGGTCGGGCTGAACGGGGGGTTCGTGCACACAGCCCAGCT
TGGAGCGAACGACCTACACCGAACTGAGATACCTACAGCGTGAGCTATGAGAAAGCGCCACGCTTCCCGA
AGGGAGAAAGGCGGACAGGTATCCGGTAAGCGGCAGGGTCGGAACAGGAGAGCGCACGAGGGAGCTTCCA
GGGGGAAACGCCTGGTATCTTTATAGTCCTGTCGGGTTTCGCCACCTCTGACTTGAGCGTCGATTTTTGT
GATGCTCGTCAGGGGGGCGGAGCCTATGGAAAAACGCCAGCAACGCGGCCTTTTTACGGTTCCTGGCCTT
TTGCTGGCCTTTTGCTCACATG
